Addgene plasmid #24434: A337C/Y344C
Depositing lab: Ron Vale. Depositing organization: University of California, San Francisco (UCSF). Publication: Controlling kinesin by reversible disulfide cross-linking. Identifying the motility-producing conformational change. Tomishige M, Vale RD. J Cell Biol. 2000 Nov 27. 151(5):1081-92. 10.1083/jcb.151.5.1081 PubMed 11086009.
Backbone
  Vector backbone: pET17b
  Backbone size w/o insert (bp): 3300
  Vector type: Bacterial Expression
Growth in bacteria
  Bacterial resistance: Ampicillin, 100 μg/mL
  Growth temperature: 37°C
  Growth strain: DH5alpha
  Copy number: High Copy
Gene/Insert
  Gene/Insert name: Kinesin (alt names: K560CLM-GFP; KIF5B)
  Species: H. sapiens (human)
  Insert size (bp): 1680
  Mutation: C7S/C65A/C168A/C174S/C294A/C330S/C421A, A337C/Y344C
  Entrez Gene: KIF5B (a.k.a. HEL-S-61, KINH, KNS, KNS1, UKHC)
  Tag / fusion protein: GFP (C terminal on insert); 6XHis (C terminal on insert)
  Cloning method: Restriction Enzyme
  Sequencing primers: 5′ T7, GFP-R; 3′ T7-term
Terms and licenses: Academic/Nonprofit Terms; Industry Terms: Not Available to Industry
How to cite: A337C/Y344C was a gift from Ron Vale (Addgene plasmid # 24434 ; http://n2t.net/addgene:24434 ; RRID:Addgene_24434)
