[The description below was written by a language model from this plasmid's Addgene catalogue record.]
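Description:
A337C/Y344C is a bacterial expression plasmid built on the pET17b backbone (about 3.3 kb without insert). It carries a roughly 1.7 kb insert encoding a truncated human conventional kinesin heavy chain (KIF5B), listed under the alternative name K560CLM-GFP. It is a high-copy plasmid selected with ampicillin. No feature table is supplied, so the regulatory elements are not explicitly recorded. However, pET17b is a T7-promoter vector, and the T7 and T7-terminator sequencing primers are consistent with the insert sitting in a T7 expression cassette, which would need a host supplying T7 RNA polymerase for protein production. The DH5alpha strain listed in the record serves for propagation.

The kinesin coding sequence carries seven substitutions that replace native cysteines (C7S, C65A, C168A, C174S, C294A, C330S, C421A). This gives a "cysteine-light" background, which is presumably what "CLM" in the alternative name refers to. Two new cysteines, A337C and Y344C, are introduced into this background and give the construct its name. GFP and a 6xHis tag are fused at the C terminus of the insert. GFP allows fluorescent detection of the motor, and the His tag allows metal-affinity purification.

The title of the associated publication indicates that engineered cysteine pairs of this kind were used for reversible disulfide cross-linking, to constrain parts of kinesin and identify the conformational change that produces motility. The record does not state which structural elements this particular pair is meant to link.
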