>Addgene plasmid #24434 | A337C/Y344C | addgene partial sequence | sequence record 30363 | 24434 with hKIF5B-Fwd2 (ACGGAACAAAAGCTGAGTGG)
GCTGGTGTGCAAAGGTTAGTAAAACTGGGAGCTGAAGGTGCTGTGCTGGATGAAGCTAAAAACACCTTNA
AGTCACTTTCTGCTCTTGGAAATGTTATTTCTGCTTTGGCTGAGGGTAGTACTTATGTTCCATATCGAGA
TAGTAAAATGACAAGAATCCTTCAAGATAGCCTAGGTGGCAACGCTAGAACCACTATTGTAATTTGCTGC
TCTCCATCATCATACAATGAGTCTGAAACAAAATCTACACTCTTATTTGGCCAAAGGGCCAAAACAATTA
AGAACACAGTTAGTGTCAATGTGGAGCTCACCTGCGAACAGTGGAAAAAGAAGTGCGAAAAAGAAAAAGA
AAAAAATAAGATCTTGCGGAACACTATTCAGTGGCTTGAAAATGAGCTCAACAGATGGCGTAATGGGGAG
ACGGTGCCTATTGATGAACAGTTTGACAAAGAGAAAGCCAACTTGGAAGCTTTCACAGTGGATAAAGATA
TTACTCTTACCAATGATAAACCAGCAACCGCAATTGGAGTTATAGGCAATTTTACTGATGCTGAAAGAAG
AAAGGCTGAA
