>Addgene plasmid #24434 | A337C/Y344C | addgene partial sequence | sequence record 30364 | 24434 with T7-term
TGGTTAGCAGCCGGATCTGCTCGAGTTAATGGTGATGATGGTGATGTTTGTATAGTTCATCCATGCCATG
TGTAATCCCAGCAGCTGTTACAAACTCAAGAAGGACCATGTGGTCTCTCTTTTCGTTGGGATCTTTCGAA
AGGGCAGATTGTGTGGACAGGTAATGGTTGTCTGGTAAAAGGACAGGGCCATCGCCAATTGGAGTATTTT
GTTGATAATGGTCTGCTAGTTGAACGCTTCCATCTTCAATGTTGTGTCTAATTTTGAAGTTAACTTTGAT
TCCATTCTTTTGTTTGTCTGCCATGATGTATACATTGTGTGAGTTATAGTTGTATTCCAATTTGTGTCCA
AGAATGTTTCCATCTTCTTTAAAATCAATACCTTTTAACTCGATTCTATTAACAAGGGTATCACCTTCAA
ACTTGACTTCAGCACGTGTCTTGTAGTTCCCGTCATCTTTGAAAAATATAGTTCTTTCCTGTACATAACC
TTCGGGCATGGCACTCTTGAAAAAGTCATGCTGTTTCATATGATCTGGGTATCTTGAAAAGCATTGAACA
CCATAAGTCAGAGTAGTGACAAGTGTTGGCCATGGAACAGGTAGTTTTCCAGTAGTGCAAATAAATTTAA
GGGTAAGTTTTCCGTATGTTGCATCACCTTCACCCTCTCCACTGACAGAAAATTTGTGCCCATTAACATC
ACCATCTAATTCAACAAGAATTGGGACAACTCCAGTGAAAAGTTCTTCTCCTTTACTCATGGT
