>Addgene plasmid #24434 | A337C/Y344C | addgene partial sequence | sequence record 30365 | 24434 with T7-term
TTCTTTCGGGCTTTGTTAGCAGCCGGATCTGCTCGAGTTAATGGTGATGATGGTGATGTTTGTATAGTTC
ATCCATGCCATGTGTAATCCCAGCAGCTGTTACAAACTCAAGAAGGACCATGTGGTCTCTCTTTTCGTTG
GGATCTTTCGAAAGGGCAGATTGTGTGGACAGGTAATGGTTGTCTGGTAAAAGGACAGGGCCATCGCCAA
TTGGAGTATTTTGTTGATAATGGTCTGCTAGTTGAACGCTTCCATCTTCAATGTTGTGTCTAATTTTGAA
GTTAACTTTGATTCCATTCTTTTGTTTGTCTGCCATGATGTATACATTGTGTGAGTTATAGTTGTATTCC
AATTTGTGTCCAAGAATGTTTCCATCTTCTTTAAAATCAATACCTTTTAACTCGATTCTATTAACAAGGG
TATCACCTTCAAACTTGACTTCAGCACGTGTCTTGTAGTTCCCGTCATCTTTGAAAAATATAGTTCTTTC
CTGTACATAACCTTCGGGCATGGCACTCTTGAAAAAGTCATGCTGTTTCATATGATCTGGGTATCTTGAA
AAGCATTGAACACCATAAGTCAGAGTAGTGACAAGTGTTGGCCATGGAACAGGTAGTTTTCCAGTAGTGC
AAATAAATTTAAAGG
