>Addgene plasmid #24434 | A337C/Y344C | addgene partial sequence | sequence record 30366 | 24434 with T7
TTTGTTTACTTTAAGAAGGAGATATACATATGGCGGACCTGGCCGAGTCTAATATTAAAGTGATGTGTCG
CTTCAGACCTCTCAACGAGTCTGAAGTGAACCGCGGCGACAAGTACATCGCCAAGTTTCAGGGAGAAGAC
ACGGTCGTGATCGCGTCCAAGCCTTATGCATTTGATCGGGTGTTCCAGTCAAGCACATCTCAAGAGCAAG
TGTATAATGACGCCGCAAAGAAGATTGTTAAAGACGTCCTTGAAGGATATAATGGAACAATATTTGCATA
CGGCCAAACATCCTCTGGGAAGACACACACAATGGAGGGTAAACTTCATGATCCAGAAGGCATGGGAATT
ATTCCAAGAATAGTGCAAGATATTTTTAATTATATTTACTCCATGGATGAAAATTTGGAATTTCATATTA
AGGTTTCATATTTTGAAATATATTTGGATAAGATAAGGGACCTGTTAGATGTTTCAAAGACCAACCTTTC
AGTTCATGAAGACAAAAACCGAGTTCCCTATGTAAAGGGAGCCACAGAGCGTTTTGTAAGTAGTCCAGAT
GAAGTTATGGATACAATAGATGAAGGAAAATCCAACAGACATGTAGCAGTTACAAATATGAATGAACATA
GCTCTAGGAGTCACAGTATATTTCTTATTAATGTCAAACAAGAGAACACACAAACGGNAA
